>Addgene plasmid #194409 | LT1_67_TU3of4-6_X2homology | addgene full sequence | sequence record 382867 | Addgene NGS Result
GCCCTGAATTCGCATCTAGAATAAATCGCAGCCAAGTGAGTGAATAGATGACGCACCACGGTCAGACACG
GCCACATCGTATCTCACAGGAGCAAGCGCGATAGGAGCACTCACACATAGTACGGTGATCCGCTGACTCC
TTTGCCCAAATAAGACGTGAGCCCGTCTCAGATGCACACACTGGCTTAAGATGACAACGTGAGACCGAAA
GTGAAACGTGATTTCATGCGTCATTTTGAACATTTTGTAAATCTTATTTAATAATGTGTGCGGCAATTCA
CATTTAATTTATGAATGTTTTCTTAACATCGCGGCAACTCAAGAAACGGCAGGTTCGGATCTTAGCTACT
AGAGAAAGAGGAGAAATACTAGATGCGTAAAGGCGAAGAGCTGTTCACTGGTGTCGTCCCTATTCTGGTG
GAACTGGATGGTGATGTCAACGGTCATAAGTTTTCCGTGCGTGGCGAGGGTGAAGGTGACGCAACTAATG
GTAAACTGACGCTGAAGTTCATCTGTACTACTGGTAAACTGCCGGTTCCTTGGCCGACTCTGGTAACGAC
GCTGACTTATGGTGTTCAGTGCTTTGCTCGTTATCCGGACCATATGAAGCAGCATGACTTCTTCAAGTCC
GCCATGCCGGAAGGCTATGTGCAGGAACGCACGATTTCCTTTAAGGATGACGGCACGTACAAAACGCGTG
CGGAAGTGAAATTTGAAGGCGATACCCTGGTAAACCGCATTGAGCTGAAAGGCATTGACTTTAAAGAGGA
CGGCAATATCCTGGGCCATAAGCTGGAATACAATTTTAACAGCCACAATGTTTACATCACCGCCGATAAA
CAAAAAAATGGCATTAAAGCGAATTTTAAAATTCGCCACAACGTGGAGGATGGCAGCGTGCAGCTGGCTG
ATCACTACCAGCAAAACACTCCAATCGGTGATGGTCCTGTTCTGCTGCCAGACAATCACTATCTGAGCAC
GCAAAGCGTTCTGTCTAAAGATCCGAACGAGAAACGCGATCATATGGTTCTGCTGGAGTTCGTAACCGCA
GCGGGCATCACGCATGGTATGGATGAACTGTACAAATGACCAGGCATCAAATAAAACGAAAGGCTCAGTC
GAAAGACTGGGCCTTTCGTTTTATCTGTTGTTTGTCGGTGAACGCTCTCTACTAGAGTCACACTGGCTCA
CCTTCGGGTGGGCCTTTCTGCGTTTATAGGTCTCAGCTGGTTCTGAGACGGCAGACCTAGACCACATGAG
GCTGATGTAGGACAGCCACCAGTGGCAGCTAATCAACACCGCAAGATGCCGATGCACGCTCATATCATCG
TCGTCAGCCTGGTAGCCATTCGACATACGGATCAGGGAACTCGAACCCAGTACACTAGTGCACTGCAGTA
CATAACCCCTAGGTCTTCCTGAGAGTGACGAAGGCTAAGGTCACTTCTTCGTTTCCTTTATTGGGGTTTC
CGTGTAGCCTTCCCCTGAATAGTGTGGGACGTTTTATGAGAAGCCGTAAGAAATAGCCGAGCGGCCGCGA
TTATCAAAAAGGATCTTCACCTAGATCCTTTTAAATTAAAAATGAAGTTTTAAATCAATCTAAAGTATAT
ATGAGTAAACTTGGTCTGACAGTTACCAATGCTTAATCAGTGAGGCACCTATCTCAGCGATCTGTCTATT
TCGTTCATCCATAGTTGCCTGACTCCCCGTCGTGTAGATAACTACGATACGGGAGGGCTTACCATCTGGC
CCCAGTGCTGCAATGATACCGCGGGACCCACGCTCACCGGCTCCAGATTTATCAGCAATAAACCAGCCAG
CCGGAAGGGCCGAGCGCAGAAGTGGTCCTGCAACTTTATCCGCCTCCATCCAGTCTATTAATTGTTGCCG
GGAAGCTAGAGTAAGTAGTTCGCCAGTTAATAGTTTGCGCAACGTTGTTGCCATTGCTACAGGCATCGTG
GTGTCACGCTCGTCGTTTGGTATGGCTTCATTCAGCTCCGGTTCCCAACGATCAAGGCGAGTTACATGAT
CCCCCATGTTGTGCAAAAAAGCGGTTAGCTCCTTCGGTCCTCCGATCGTTGTCAGAAGTAAGTTGGCCGC
AGTGTTATCACTCATGGTTATGGCAGCACTGCATAATTCTCTTACTGTCATGCCATCCGTAAGATGCTTT
TCTGTGACTGGTGAGTACTCAACCAAGTCATTCTGAGAATAGTGTATGCGGCGACCGAGTTGCTCTTGCC
CGGCGTCAATACGGGATAATACCGCGCCACATAGCAGAACTTTAAAAGTGCTCATCATTGGAAAACGTTC
TTCGGGGCGAAAACTCTCAAGGATCTTACCGCTGTTGAGATCCAGTTCGATGTAACCCACTCGTGCACCC
AACTGATCTTCAGCATCTTTTACTTTCACCAGCGTTTCTGGGTGAGCAAAAACAGGAAGGCAAAATGCCG
CAAAAAAGGGAATAAGGGCGACACGGAAATGTTGAATACTCATACTCTTCCTTTTTCAATATTATTGAAG
CATTTATCAGGGTTATTGTCTCATGAGCGGATACATATTTGAATGTATTTAGAAAAATAAACAAATAGGG
GTTCCGCGCACATTTCCCCGAAAAGTGCCACCTGTCATGACCAAAATCCCTTAACGTGAGTTTTCGTTCC
ACTGAGCGTCAGACCCCGTAGAAAAGATCAAAGGATCTTCTTGAGATCCTTTTTTTCTGCGCGTAATCTG
CTGCTTGCAAACAAAAAAACCACCGCTACCAGCGGTGGTTTGTTTGCCGGATCAAGAGCTACCAACTCTT
TTTCCGAAGGTAACTGGCTTCAGCAGAGCGCAGATACCAAATACTGTTCTTCTAGTGTAGCCGTAGTTAG
GCCACCACTTCAAGAACTCTGTAGCACCGCCTACATACCTCGCTCTGCTAATCCTGTTACCAGTGGCTGC
TGCCAGTGGCGATAAGTCGTGTCTTACCGGGTTGGACTCAAGACGATAGTTACCGGATAAGGCGCAGCGG
TCGGGCTGAACGGGGGGTTCGTGCACACAGCCCAGCTTGGAGCGAACGACCTACACCGAACTGAGATACC
TACAGCGTGAGCTATGAGAAAGCGCCACGCTTCCCGAAGGGAGAAAGGCGGACAGGTATCCGGTAAGCGG
CAGGGTCGGAACAGGAGAGCGCACGAGGGAGCTTCCAGGGGGAAACGCCTGGTATCTTTATAGTCCTGTC
GGGTTTCGCCACCTCTGACTTGAGCGTCGATTTTTGTGATGCTCGTCAGGGGGGCGGAGCCTATGGAAAA
ACGCCAGCAACGCGGCCTTTTTACGGTTCCTGGCCTTTTGCTGGCCTTTTGCTCACATGTTCTTTCCTGC
GTTATCCCCTGATTCTGTGGATAACCGTGCGGCCGCCAATGTCAAAAGATCCTCTCATACCATATTAAGT
AAATTGCCTCCATTTCTTTTTCCTCGGGCAGAGAAACTCGCAGGCAACTTGCTCTCGAAGTGGTCACGT
Features (pLannotate 1.2.2; 6 found; start..end, strand, type, name):
    373..1086    +  CDS            superfolder GFP: GFP variant that folds robustly even when fused to poorly folded proteins (Pédelacq et al., 2006)
   1098..1169    +  terminator     rrnB T1 terminator: transcription terminator T1 from the E. coli rrnB gene
   1185..1212    +  terminator     T7Te terminator: phage T7 early transcription terminator
   1633..2493    -  CDS            AmpR: β-lactamase; bla; confers resistance to ampicillin, carbenicillin, and related antibiotics
   2494..2598    -  promoter       AmpR promoter: bla
   2701..3289    +  rep_origin     ori: high-copy-number ColE1/pMB1/pBR322/pUC origin of replication
