[The description below was written by a language model from this plasmid's Addgene catalogue record and pLannotate feature annotations shown in this document.]
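Description:
LT1_67_TU3of4-6_X2homology is an empty acceptor backbone built on the MoClo Yeast Toolkit (YTK) framework and forms part of a kit for engineering Saccharomyces cerevisiae and introducing biosensors that report on the intracellular environment. It is a small plasmid of about 3.5 kb, maintained in E. coli through a high-copy ColE1/pUC-type origin and selected with ampicillin via the bla (AmpR) gene and its native promoter. The annotated features include no yeast replication origin and no yeast selection marker. This fits a cassette-level intermediate whose contents are meant to end up in the yeast genome rather than on an episome.

In place of an insert, the plasmid carries a GFP dropout cassette taken from an existing YTK plasmid. It consists of a superfolder GFP coding sequence followed by the rrnB T1 and T7Te bacterial terminators; the promoter driving it was not annotated. In MoClo-style Golden Gate assembly, such a cassette is a visual screening marker. Correct assembly of promoter, coding sequence and terminator parts displaces the GFP, so successful clones give non-fluorescent E. coli colonies while unmodified backbone stays green.

According to the record, this backbone is designated for transcriptional unit number 3 in multigene constructs holding four to six units, which implies position-specific connector sequences that fix its place in the later assembly. It is also associated with homology arms for the X2 locus of S. cerevisiae, presumably for targeted chromosomal integration. Neither the connectors nor the homology arms appear in the automated feature table, so their location and extent cannot be confirmed from the annotation.
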