Addgene plasmid #194409: LT1_67_TU3of4-6_X2homology
Purpose: (Empty Backbone) TU3 backbone (for TU #3 for plasmid with 4-6 TUs) with X2 homology arms for Saccharomyces cerevisiae
Depositing lab: Lisbeth Olsson. Depositing organization: Chalmers University of Technology. Publication: ScEnSor Kit for Saccharomyces cerevisiae Engineering and Biosensor-Driven Investigation of the Intracellular Environment. Torello Pianale L, Olsson L. ACS Synth Biol. 2023 Aug 8. doi: 10.1021/acssynbio.3c00124. PubMed 37552581.
Backbone
  Vector backbone: MoClo YTK
  Vector type: Bacterial Expression, Synthetic Biology
Growth in bacteria
  Bacterial resistance: Ampicillin, 100 μg/mL
  Growth temperature: 37°C
  Growth strain: DH5alpha
  Copy number: High Copy
Gene/Insert
  Gene/Insert name: None
  Mutation: NA
Resource information
  A portion of this plasmid was derived from a plasmid made by: GFP dropout cassette from Addgene plasmid #65154
Terms and licenses: Academic/Nonprofit Terms; Industry Terms: Not Available to Industry
How to cite: LT1_67_TU3of4-6_X2homology was a gift from Lisbeth Olsson (Addgene plasmid # 194409 ; http://n2t.net/addgene:194409 ; RRID:Addgene_194409)
